>Addgene plasmid #148896 | pnEA-NvM-HsHELZ_1793-1942-GB1His6_AH | depositor full sequence | sequence record 291344 | Full Sequence
TTCTTGAAGACGAAAGGGCCTCGTGATACGCCTATTTTTATAGGTTAATGTCATGATAATAATGGTTTCT
TAGACGTCAGGTGGCACTTTTCGGGGAAATGTGCGCGGAACCCCTATTTGTTTATTTTTCTAAATACATT
CAAATATGTATCCGCTCATGAGACAATAACCCTGATAAATGCTTCAATAATATTGAAAAAGGAAGAGTAT
GAGTATTCAACATTTCCGTGTCGCCCTTATTCCCTTTTTTGCGGCATTTTGCCTTCCTGTTTTTGCTCAC
CCAGAAACGCTGGTGAAAGTAAAAGATGCTGAAGATCAGTTGGGTGCACGAGTGGGTTACATCGAACTGG
ATCTCAACAGCGGTAAGATCCTTGAGAGTTTTCGCCCCGAAGAACGTTTTCCAATGATGAGCACTTTTAA
AGTTCTGCTATGTGGCGCGGTATTATCCCGTGTTGACGCCGGGCAAGAGCAACTCGGTCGCCGCATACAC
TATTCTCAGAATGACTTGGTTGAGTACTCACCAGTCACAGAAAAGCATCTTACGGATGGCATGACAGTAA
GAGAATTATGCAGTGCTGCCATAACCATGAGTGATAACACTGCGGCCAACTTACTTCTGACAACGATCGG
AGGACCGAAGGAGCTAACCGCTTTTTTGCACAACATGGGGGATCATGTAACTCGCCTTGATCGTTGGGAA
CCGGAGCTGAATGAAGCCATACCAAACGACGAGCGTGACACCACGATGCCTGCAGCAATGGCAACAACGT
TGCGCAAACTATTAACTGGCGAACTACTTACTCTAGCTTCCCGGCAACAATTAATAGACTGGATGGAGGC
GGATAAAGTTGCAGGACCACTTCTGCGCTCGGCCCTTCCGGCTGGCTGGTTTATTGCTGATAAATCTGGA
GCCGGTGAGCGTGGGTCTCGCGGTATCATTGCAGCACTGGGGCCAGATGGTAAGCCCTCCCGTATCGTAG
TTATCTACACGACGGGGAGTCAGGCAACTATGGATGAACGAAATAGACAGATCGCTGAGATAGGTGCCTC
ACTGATTAAGCATTGGTAACTGTCAGACCAAGTTTACTCATATATACTTTAGATTGATTTAAAACTTCAT
TTTTAATTTAAAAGGATCTAGGTGAAGATCCTTTTTGATAATCTCATGACCAAAATCCCTTAACGTGAGT
TTTCGTTCCACTGAGCGTCAGACCCCGTAGAAAAGATCAAAGGATCTTCTTGAGATCCTTTTTTTCTGCG
CGTAATCTGCTGCTTGCAAACAAAAAAACCACCGCTACCAGCGGTGGTTTGTTTGCCGGATCAAGAGCTA
CCAACTCTTTTTCCGAAGGTAACTGGCTTCAGCAGAGCGCAGATACCAAATACTGTCCTTCTAGTGTAGC
CGTAGTTAGGCCACCACTTCAAGAACTCTGTAGCACCGCCTACATACCTCGCTCTGCTAATCCTGTTACC
AGTGGCTGCTGCCAGTGGCGATAAGTCGTGTCTTACCGGGTTGGACTCAAGACGATAGTTACCGGATAAG
GCGCAGCGGTCGGGCTGAACGGGGGGTTCGTGCACACAGCCCAGCTTGGAGCGAACGACCTACACCGAAC
TGAGATACCTACAGCGTGAGCTATGAGAAAGCGCCACGCTTCCCGAAGGGAGAAAGGCGGACAGGTATCC
GGTAAGCGGCAGGGTCGGAACAGGAGAGCGCACGAGGGAGCTTCCAGGGGGAAACGCCTGGTATCTTTAT
AGTCCTGTCGGGTTTCGCCACCTCTGACTTGAGCGTCGATTTTTGTGATGCTCGTCAGGGGGGCGGAGCC
TATGGAAAAACGCCAGCAACGCGGCCTTTTTACGGTTCCTGGCCTTTTGCTGGCCTTTTGCTCACATGTT
CTTTCCTGCGTTATCCCCTGATTCTGTGGATAACCGTATTACCGCCTTTGAGTGAGCTGATACCGCTCGC
CGCAGCCGAACGACCGAGCGCAGCGAGTCAGTGAGCGAGGAAGCGGAAGAGCGCCTGATGCGGTATTTTC
TCCTTACGCATCTGTGCGGTATTTCACACCGCATATATGGTGCACTCTCAGTACAATCTGCTCTGATGCC
GCATAGTTAAGCCAGTATACACTCCGCTATCGCTACGTGACTGGGTCATGGCTGCGCCCCGACACCCGCC
AACACCCGCTGACGCGCCCTGACGGGCTTGTCTGCTCCCGGCATCCGCTTACAGACAAGCTGTGACCGTC
TCCGGGAGCTGCATGTGTCAGAGGTTTTCACCGTCATCACCGAAACGCGCGAGGCAGCTGCGGTAAAGCT
CATCAGCGTGGTCGTGAAGCGATTCACAGATGTCTGCCTGTTCATCCGCGTCCAGCTCGTTGAGTTTCTC
CAGAAGCGTTAATGTCTGGCTTCTGATAAAGCGGGCCATGTTAAGGGCGGTTTTTTCCTGTTTGGTCACT
GATGCCTCCGTGTAAGGGGGATTTCTGTTCATGGGGGTAATGATACCGATGAAACGAGAGAGGATGCTCA
CGATACGGGTTACTGATGATGAACATGCCCGGTTACTGGAACGTTGTGAGGGTAAACAACTGGCGGTATG
GATGCGGCGGGACCAGAGAAAAATCACTCAGGGTCAATGCCAGCGCTTCGTTAATACAGATGTAGGTGTT
CCACAGGGTAGCCAGCAGCATCCTGCGATGCAGATCCGGAACATAATGGTGCAGGGCGCTGACTTCCGCG
TTTCCAGACTTTACGAAACACGGAAACCGAAGACCATTCATGTTGTTGCTCAGGTCGCAGACGTTTTGCA
GCAGCAGTCGCTTCACGTTCGCTCGCGTATCGGTGATTCATTCTGCTAACCAGTAAGGCAACCCCGCCAG
CCTAGCCGGGTCCTCAACGACAGGAGCACGATCATGCGCACCCGTGGCCAGGACCCAACGCTGCCCGAGA
TGCGCCGCGTGCGGCTGCTGGAGATGGCGGACGCGATGGATATGTTCTGCCAAGGGTTGGTTTGCGCATT
CACAGTTCTCCGCAAGAATTGATTGGCTCCAATTCTTGGAGTGGTGAATCCGTTAGCGAGGTGCCGCCGG
CTTCCATTCAGGTCGAGGTGGCCCGGCTCCATGCACCGCGACGCAACGCGGGGAGGCAGACAAGGTATAG
GGCGGCGCCTACAATCCATGCCAACCCGTTCCATGTGCTCGCCGAGGCGGCATAAATCGCCGTGACGATC
AGCGGTCCAGTGATCGAAGTTAGGCTGGTAAGAGCCGCGAGCGATCCTTGAAGCTGTCCCTGATGGTCGT
CATCTACCTGCCTGGACAGCATGGCCTGCAACGCGGGCATCCCGATGCCGCCGGAAGCGAGAAGAATCAT
AATGGGGAAGGCCATCCAGCCTCGCGTCGCGAACGCCAGCAAGACGTAGCCCAGCGCGTCGGCCGCCATG
CCGGCGATAATGGCCTGCTTCTCGCCGAAACGTTTGGTGGCGGGACCAGTGACGAAGGCTTGAGCGAGGG
CGTGCAAGATTCCGAATACCGCAAGCGACAGGCCGATCATCGTCGCGCTCCAGCGAAAGCGGTCCTCGCC
GAAAATGACCCAGAGCGCTGCCGGCACCTGTCCTACGAGTTGCATGATAAAGAAGACAGTCATAAGTGCG
GCGACGATAGTCATGCCCCGCGCCCACCGGAAGGAGCTGACTGGGTTGAAGGCTCTCAAGGGCATCGGTC
GAGATCCCGGTGCCTAATGAGTGAGCTAACTTACATTAATTGCGTTGCGCTCACTGCCCGCTTTCCAGTC
GGGAAACCTGTCGTGCCAGCTGCATTAATGAATCGGCCAACGCGCGGGGAGAGGCGGTTTGCGTATTGGG
CGCCAGGGTGGTTTTTCTTTTCACCAGTGAGACGGGCAACAGCTGATTGCCCTTCACCGCCTGGCCCTGA
GAGAGTTGCAGCAAGCGGTCCACGCTGGTTTGCCCCAGCAGGCGAAAATCCTGTTTGATGGTGGTTAACG
GCGGGATATAACATGAGCTGTCTTCGGTATCGTCGTATCCCACTACCGAGATATCCGCACCAACGCGCAG
CCCGGACTCGGTAATGGCGCGCATTGCGCCCAGCGCCATCTGATCGTTGGCAACCAGCATCGCAGTGGGA
ACGATGCCCTCATTCAGCATTTGCATGGTTTGTTGAAAACCGGACATGGCACTCCAGTCGCCTTCCCGTT
CCGCTATCGGCTGAATTTGATTGCGAGTGAGATATTTATGCCAGCCAGCCAGACGCAGACGCGCCGAGAC
AGAACTTAATGGGCCCGCTAACAGCGCGATTTGCTGGTGACCCAATGCGACCAGATGCTCCACGCCCAGT
CGCGTACCGTCTTCATGGGAGAAAATAATACTGTTGATGGGTGTCTGGTCAGAGACATCAAGAAATAACG
CCGGAACATTAGTGCAGGCAGCTTCCACAGCAATGGCATCCTGGTCATCCAGCGGATAGTTAATGATCAG
CCCACTGACGCGTTGCGCGAGAAGATTGTGCACCGCCGCTTTACAGGCTTCGACGCCGCTTCGTTCTACC
ATCGACACCACCACGCTGGCACCCAGTTGATCGGCGCGAGATTTAATCGCCGCGACAATTTGCGACGGCG
CGTGCAGGGCCAGACTGGAGGTGGCAACGCCAATCAGCAACGACTGTTTGCCCGCCAGTTGTTGTGCCAC
GCGGTTGGGAATGTAATTCAGCTCCGCCATCGCCGCTTCCACTTTTTCCCGCGTTTTCGCAGAAACGTGG
CTGGCCTGGTTCACCACGCGGGAAACGGTCTGATAAGAGACACCGGCATACTCTGCGACATCGTATAACG
TTACTGGTTTCACATTCACCACCCTGAATTGACTCTCTTCCGGGCGCTATCATGCCATACCGCGAAAGGT
TTTGCGCCATTCGATGGTGTCCGGGATCTCGACGCTCTCCCTTATGCGACTCCTGCATTAGGAAGCAGCC
CAGTAGTAGGTTGAGGCCGTTGAGCACCGCCGCCGCAAGGAATGGTGCATGCAAGGAGATGGCGCCCAAC
AGTCCCCCGGCCACGGGGCCTGCCACCATACCCACGCCGAAACAAGCGCTCATGAGCCCGAAGTGGCGAG
CCCGATCTTCCCCATCGGTGATGTCGGCGATATAGGCGCCAGCAACCGCACCTGTGGCGCCGGTGATGCC
GGCCACGATGCGTCCGGCGTAGAGGATCGAGATCTCGATCCCGCGAAATTAATACGACTCACTATAGGGG
AATTGTGAGCGGATAACAATTCCCCACTAGTAATAATTTTGTTTAACTTTAAGAAGGAGATATACCATGG
AAACTGAAGAAGGTAAACTGGTAATCTGGATTAACGGCGATAAAGGCTATAACGGTCTCGCTGAAGTCGG
TAAGAAATTCGAGAAAGATACCGGAATTAAAGTCACCGTTGAGCATCCGGATAAACTGGAAGAGAAATTC
CCACAGGTTGCGGCAACTGGCGATGGCCCTGACATTATCTTCTGGGCACACGACCGCTTTGGTGGCTACG
CTCAATCTGGCCTGTTGGCTGAAATCACCCCGGACAAAGCGTTCCAGGACAAGCTGTATCCGTTTACCTG
GGATGCCGTACGTTACAACGGCAAGCTGATTGCTTACCCGATCGCTGTTGAAGCGTTATCGCTGATTTAT
AACAAAGACCTGCTGCCGAACCCGCCAAAAACCTGGGAAGAGATCCCGGCGCTGGATAAAGAACTGAAAG
CGAAAGGTAAGAGCGCCCTGATGTTCAACCTGCAAGAACCGTACTTCACCTGGCCGCTGATTGCTGCTGA
CGGGGGTTATGCGTTCAAGTATGAAAACGGCAAGTACGACATTAAAGACGTGGGCGTGGATAACGCTGGC
GCGAAAGCGGGTCTGACCTTCCTGGTTGACCTGATTAAAAACAAACACATGAATGCAGACACCGATTACT
CCATCGCAGAAGCTGCCTTTAATAAAGGCGAAACAGCGATGACCATCAACGGCCCGTGGGCATGGTCCAA
CATCGACACCAGCAAAGTGAATTATGGTGTAACGGTACTGCCGACCTTCAAGGGTCAACCATCCAAACCG
TTCGTTGGCGTGCTGAGCGCAGGTATTAACGCCGCCAGTCCGAACAAAGAGCTGGCAAAAGAGTTCCTCG
AAAACTATCTGCTGACTGATGAAGGTCTGGAAGCGGTTAATAAAGACAAACCGCTGGGTGCCGTAGCGCT
GAAGTCTTACGAGGAAGAGTTGGCGAAAGATCCACGTATTGCCGCCACGATGGAAAACGCCCAGAAAGGT
GAAATCATGCCGAACATCCCGCAGATGTCCGCTTTCTGGTATGCCGTGCGTACTGCGGTGATCAACGCCG
CCAGCGGTCGTCAGACTGTCGATGAAGCCCTTAAAGACGCGCAGACTGGTACCGGCAGCGGTGAAAACCT
TTACTTCCAGGGCCATATGCTCGAGCTTAAGCAATCTTCTTTCAACTTTTCATCCCCGGAGTCCTGGGTA
AACACCACCTCATCTACTCCTTATCAGAACATTCCGTGCAATGGATCCAGCAGGACAGCTCAGCCCAGAG
AGTTGATAGCGCCACCCAAGACTGTCAAACCCCCTGAGGATCAACTGAAGTCGGAGAACCTCGAGGTGTC
CAGTTCCTTCAACTACAGTGTGCTGCAGCATCTTGGCCAGTTTCCACCCCTTATGCCTAACAAGCAGATC
GCGGAGTCGGCCAATAGCAGTAGCCCCCAGAGCTCTGCGGGGGGCAAGCCCGCCATGTCCTATGCCAGCG
CTCTGCGGGCCCCTCCAAAGCCCAGGCCCCCTCCTGAGCAGGCCAAGAAGAGTAGCGACCCTCTGTCTCT
CTTCCAGGAACTGAGCCTAGGGAGCTCATCTGGCAGCAATGGCTTTTACTCATATTTTAAAATGCAGTAC
AAACTTATCCTGAACGGTAAAACCCTGAAAGGTGAAACCACCACCGAAGCTGTTGACGCTGCTACCGCGG
AAAAAGTTTTCAAACAGTACGCTAACGACAACGGTGTTGACGGTGAATGGACCTACGACGACGCTACCAA
AACCTACACCGTAACGGAAATGGGCAGCAGCCATCATCATCATCATCACTAATCTAGAGCTAGCCCTAGG
AGATCCGGCTGCTAACAAAGCCCGAAAGGAAGCTGAGTTGGCTGCTGCCACCGCTGAGCAATAACTAGCA
TAACCCCTTGGGGCCTCTAAACGGGTCTTGAGGGGTTTTTTGCTGAAAGGAGGAACTATATCCGGATATC
CCGCAAGAGGCCCGGCAGTACCGGCATAACCAAGCCTATGCCTACAGCATCCAGGGTGACGGTGCCGAGG
ATGACGATGAGCGCATTGTTAGATTTCATACACGGTGCCTGACTGCGTTAGCAATTTAACTGTGATAAAC
TACCGCATTAAAGCTTATCGATGATAAGCTGTCAAACATGAGAA
Features (pLannotate 1.2.2; 22 found; start..end, strand, type, name):
    104..208     +  promoter       AmpR promoter: bla
    209..1069    +  CDS            AmpR: β-lactamase; bla; confers resistance to ampicillin, carbenicillin, and related antibiotics
   1240..1828    +  rep_origin     ori: high-copy-number ColE1/pMB1/pBR322/pUC origin of replication
   2014..2156    -  misc_feature   bom: basis of mobility region from pBR322
   2258..2449    -  CDS            rop: Rop protein, which maintains plasmids at low copy number; rop
   2466..2846    +  CDS            YPB1_ECOLX: Protein predicted: Swiss-Prot protein existence level 4. From Escherichia coli.
   3088..3712    -  CDS            TcR (fragment): tetracycline efflux protein; tet; confers resistance to tetracycline
   3727..3748    -  protein_bind   CAP binding site: CAP binding activates transcription in the presence of cAMP. E. coli catabolite activator protein
   3761..4843    -  CDS            lacI: lac repressor; lacI; The lac repressor binds to the lac operator to inhibit transcription in E. coli. This inhibition can be relieved by adding lactose or isopropyl-β-D-thiogalactopyranoside (IPTG).
   4844..4921    -  promoter       lacI promoter: lacI
   4929..5208    -  CDS            TcR (fragment): tetracycline efflux protein; tet; confers resistance to tetracycline
   5230..5248    +  promoter       T7 promoter: promoter for bacteriophage T7 RNA polymerase
   5249..5273    +  protein_bind   lac operator: The lac repressor binds to the lac operator to inhibit transcription in E. coli. This inhibition can be relieved by adding lactose or isopropyl-β-D-thiogalactopyranoside (IPTG). lac repressor encoded by lacI
   5288..5310    +  RBS            RBS: efficient ribosome binding site from bacteriophage T7 gene 10 (Olins and Rangwala, 1989)
   5321..6417    +  CDS            MBP (fragment): maltose binding protein from E. coli; malE (mutated); This version of the gene does not encode a signal sequence, so MBP will remain in the cytosol.
   6361..6921    +  CDS            Helz (fragment): HELZ_MOUSE - Also known as Kiaa0054. Experimental evidence at protein level: Swiss-Prot protein existence level 1. May act as a helicase that plays a role in RNA metabolism in multiple tissues and organs within the developing embryo. From Mus musculus (Mouse).
   6928..7085    +  CDS            GB1 (fragment): B1 domain of Streptococcal protein G effective as a solubilizing fusion partner (Cheng and Patel, 2004)
   7102..7118    +  CDS            capTEV™ (fragment): composite tag for in vivo biotinylation, TEV protease cleavage, and 6xHis tagging
   7148..7197    +  CDS            SET1 (fragment): solubility-enhancement tag derived from T7 phage gene 10B
   7205..7252    +  terminator     T7 terminator: transcription terminator for bacteriophage T7 RNA polymerase
   7275..7379    -  CDS            TcR (fragment): tetracycline efflux protein; tet; confers resistance to tetracycline
   7427..7455    -  promoter       tet promoter: E. coli promoter for tetracycline efflux protein gene
