[The description below was written by a language model from this plasmid's Addgene catalogue record and pLannotate feature annotations shown in this document.]
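Description:
pnEA-NvM-HsHELZ_1793-1942-GB1His6_AH is a 7,464 nt bacterial expression plasmid for producing a C-terminal fragment (residues 1793–1942) of the human RNA helicase HELZ in E. coli. The catalogue lists the backbone as unknown, but the annotated features show a pET/pBR322-type architecture: a ColE1/pMB1-family origin accompanied by the bom region and the rop gene, which keeps copy number low (consistent with the low-copy designation in the record), and a β-lactamase gene with its own promoter for ampicillin selection. Several disrupted pieces of the tetracycline resistance gene and its promoter flank the expression cassette and lacI. They appear to be nonfunctional remnants of the pBR322 ancestry.

Expression is driven by a T7 promoter followed by a lac operator and the phage T7 gene 10 ribosome binding site, with a plasmid-borne lacI gene supplying repressor. Transcription therefore requires T7 RNA polymerase in the host and is inducible with IPTG, and it ends at a T7 terminator. The open reading frame begins with a cytosolic, signal-sequence-free maltose binding protein, continues into the HELZ fragment, and ends with the GB1 domain of streptococcal protein G and a short match that corresponds to the hexahistidine tag named in the plasmid title. The annotation tool matched the insert to the mouse Helz orthologue, but the record specifies the human sequence. MBP and GB1 act as solubility-enhancing partners, while MBP and the His tag provide affinity handles at either end. The construct comes from work showing that HELZ binds the CCR4-NOT deadenylase complex directly, which suggests use as a source of recombinant protein for interaction studies, although the record states only bacterial expression as its purpose.
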