Addgene plasmid #148896: pnEA-NvM-HsHELZ_1793-1942-GB1His6_AH
Purpose: Bacterial Expression of HsHelz_1793-1942
Depositing lab: Elisa Izaurralde. Depositing organization: Max Planck Institute for Developmental Biology. Publication: HELZ directly interacts with CCR4-NOT and causes decay of bound mRNAs. Hanet A, Rasch F, Weber R, Ruscica V, Fauser M, Raisch T, Kuzuoglu-Ozturk D, Chang CT, Bhandari D, Igreja C, Wohlbold L. Life Sci Alliance. 2019 Sep 30;2(5). pii: 2/5/e201900405. doi: 10.26508/lsa.201900405. Print 2019 Oct. PubMed 31570513.
Backbone
  Vector backbone: Unknown
  Vector type: Bacterial Expression
Growth in bacteria
  Bacterial resistance: Ampicillin, 100 μg/mL
  Growth temperature: 37°C
  Growth strain: DH5alpha
  Copy number: Low Copy
Gene/Insert
  Gene/Insert name: HsHelz_1793-1942
  Species: H. sapiens (human)
  Entrez Gene: HELZ (a.k.a. DHRC, DRHC, HUMORF5)
  Cloning method: Unknown
Terms and licenses: Academic/Nonprofit Terms; Industry Terms: Not Available to Industry
Depositor comments: sequence according to the sequence of NCBI:NM_014877.3 or Uniprot.:P42694 Plasmids from this collection were made available to the research community and donated after the lab closed. Please note that the sequence provided by the depositing laboratory may be theoretical/predicted or based on Sanger sequencing results. There may be discrepancies between sequencing results obtained by Addgene and the depositor sequence. If an Addgene verified sequence is not available, please contact before placing your order to request that our lab fully sequence the plasmid.
How to cite: pnEA-NvM-HsHELZ_1793-1942-GB1His6_AH was a gift from Elisa Izaurralde (Addgene plasmid # 148896 ; http://n2t.net/addgene:148896 ; RRID:Addgene_148896)
